Addgene plasmid #28175: 145-pGL3ctrl-3' UTR
Depositing lab: Michael Kastan. Publication: 5'-3'-UTR interactions regulate p53 mRNA translation and provide a target for modulating p53 induction after DNA damage. Chen J, Kastan MB. Genes Dev. 2010 Oct 1. 24(19):2146-56. 10.1101/gad.1968910 PubMed 20837656.
Backbone
  Vector backbone: pGL3-control vector
  Backbone manufacturer: Promega
  Backbone size w/o insert (bp): 5256
  Vector type: Mammalian Expression, Luciferase
Growth in bacteria
  Bacterial resistance: Ampicillin, 100 μg/mL
  Growth temperature: 37°C
  Growth strain: DH5alpha
  Copy number: High Copy
Gene/Insert
  Gene/Insert name: Luciferase flanked by tp53 UTRs
  Species: H. sapiens (human)
  Insert size (bp): 1352
  Mutation: Note that insert length is based on sum of the 2 UTRs (145+1207)
  Entrez Gene: TP53 (a.k.a. BCC7, BMFS5, LFS1, P53, TRP53)
  Cloning method: Restriction Enzyme; 5′ cloning site HindIII/NcoI (5'UTR) (not destroyed); 3′ cloning site XbaI (3'UTR) (not destroyed)
  Sequencing primers: 5′ pGL3ctrl luc spb1; 3′ pGL3 spb2
Terms and licenses: Academic/Nonprofit Terms; Industry Terms: Not Available to Industry
How to cite: 145-pGL3ctrl-3' UTR was a gift from Michael Kastan (Addgene plasmid # 28175 ; http://n2t.net/addgene:28175 ; RRID:Addgene_28175)
