[The description below was written by a language model from this plasmid's Addgene catalogue record.]
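Description:
145-pGL3ctrl-3' UTR is a mammalian luciferase reporter plasmid built on the Promega pGL3-control backbone (5256 bp without insert). It is propagated in E. coli as a high-copy plasmid under ampicillin selection. No feature table accompanies the record, so the regulatory elements are not listed individually. The pGL3-control vector is generally known to drive firefly luciferase from an SV40 promoter with an SV40 enhancer, giving strong constitutive expression in many mammalian cell types.

The payload is the luciferase coding sequence flanked by the untranslated regions of human TP53 mRNA. A 145 bp segment of the p53 5' UTR was inserted between the HindIII and NcoI sites, immediately upstream of the luciferase start. A 1207 bp 3' UTR was placed at the XbaI site downstream of the luciferase stop codon. The stated insert size of 1352 bp is simply the sum of these two UTR fragments, and all the cloning sites are recorded as retained. The resulting transcript has the reporter open reading frame in place of the p53 coding region but keeps the native p53 leader and trailer sequences. Luciferase output therefore reflects post-transcriptional control conferred by those UTRs rather than p53 promoter activity.

According to the associated publication, the construct was used to study how interactions between the p53 5' and 3' UTRs regulate translation of p53 mRNA. That work also examined how this interaction contributes to p53 induction after DNA damage. The plasmid is suited to transient transfection assays that compare translational regulation with UTR-deleted or mutated counterparts.
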