>Addgene plasmid #28175 | 145-pGL3ctrl-3' UTR | addgene partial sequence | sequence record 34307 | 28175 with pG13LUCspb1 (GCCTTATGCAGTTGCTCTCCAGC)
GCGCCGGGCCTTTCTTTATGTTTTTGGCGTCTTCCATGGCAGTGACCCGGAAGGCAGTCTGGCTGCCAAT
CCAGGGAAGCGTGTCACCGTCGTGGAAAGCACGCTCCCAGCCCGAACGCAAAGTGTCCCCGGAGCCCAGC
AGCTACCTGCTCCCTGGACGGTGGCTCTAGACTTTTGAGAAGGAATTCAAGCTTTTTGCAAAAGCCTAGG
CCTCCAAAAAAGCCTCCTCACTACTTCTGGAATAGCTCAGAGGCCGAGGCGGCCTCGGCCTCTGCATAAA
TAAAAAAAATTAGTCAGCGATGGGGCGGAGAATGGGCGGAACTGGGCGGAGTTAGGGGCGGGATGGGCGG
AGTTAGGGGCGGGACTATGGTTGCTGACTAATTGAGATGCAGATCGCAGATCTCGAGCCCGGGCTAGCAC
GCGTAAGAGCTCGGTACCTATCGATAGAGAAATGTTCTGGCACCTGCACTTGCACTGGGGACAGCCTATT
TTGCTAGTTTGTTTTGTTTCGTTTTGTTTTGATGGAGAGCGTATGTTAGTACTATCGATTCACACAAAAA
ACCAACACACAGATGTAATGAAAATAAAGATATTTTATTGCGGCCGCTCCAAGTACCTCCCGTACCTTAA
TATTACTTACTTATCATGGTAGCTTGGGCTGGCGTAATAGCGAAGAGGCCCGCACCGATCGCCCTTCCCA
ACAGTTGCGCAGCCTGAATGGCGAATGGCAAATTGTAAGCGTTAATATTTTGTTAAAATTCGCGTTAAAT
TTTTGTTAAATCAGCTCATTTTTTAACCAATANNCGAAATCGGCAAAATCCCTTATAAATCAAAAGAATA
GACCGAGATAGGGTTGAGTGTTGTTCCAGTTTGGAACAAGAGTCCACTATTAAAGAACGTG
