>Addgene plasmid #28175 | 145-pGL3ctrl-3' UTR | addgene partial sequence | sequence record 34308 | 28175 with SV40pro-F
GAGTAGTGAGGAGGCTTTTTTGGAGGCCTAGGCTTTTGCAAAAAGCTTGAATTCCTTCTCAAAAGTCTAG
AGCCACCGTCCAGGGAGCAGGTAGCTGCTGGGCTCCGGGGACACTTTGCGTTCGGGCTGGGAGCGTGCTT
TCCACGACGGTGACACGCTTCCCTGGATTGGCAGCCAGACTGCCTTCCGGGTCACTGCCATGGAAGACGC
CAAAAACATAAAGAAAGGCCCGGCGCCATTCTATCCGCTGGAAGATGGAACCGCTGGAGAGCAACTGCAT
AAGGCTATGAAGAGATACGCCCTGGTTCCTGGAACAATTGCTTTTACAGATGCACATATCGAGGTGGACA
TCACTTACGCTGAGTACTTCGAAATGTCCGTTCGGTTGGCAGAAGCTATGAAACGATATGGGCTGAATAC
AAATCACAGAATCGTCGTATGCAGTGAAAACTCTCTTCAATTCTTTATGCCGGTGTTGGGCGCGTTATTT
ATCGGAGTTGCAGTTGCGCCCGCGAACGACATTTATAATGAACGTGAATTGCTCAACAGTATGGGCATTT
CGCAGCCTACCGTGGTGTTCGTTTCCAAAAAGGGGTTGCAAAAAATTTTGAACGTGCAAAAAAAGCTCCC
AATCATCCAAAAAATTATTATCATGGATTCTAAAACGGATTACCAGGGATTTCAGTCGATGTACACGTTC
GTCACATCTCATCTACCTCCCGGTTTTAATGAATACGATTTTGTGCCAGAGTCCTTCGATAGGGACAAGA
CAATTGCACTGATCATGAACTCCTCTGGATCTACTGGTCTGNCCTAAAGGTGTCGCTCTGCCTCATAGAA
CTGCCTGCGTGAGATTCTCGCATGCCAGAGATCCTA
